>Addgene plasmid #195508 | Pb-TRE3G-TYR-HygR | addgene full sequence | sequence record 393000 | Addgene NGS Result
TTGAGATCCTTTTTTTCTGCGCGTAATCTGCTGCTTGCAAACAAAAAAACCACCGCTACCAGCGGTGGTT
TGTTTGCCGGATCAAGAGCTACCAACTCTTTTTCCGAAGGTAACTGGCTTCAGCAGAGCGCAGATACCAA
ATACTGTTCTTCTAGTGTAGCCGTAGTTAGGCCACCACTTCAAGAACTCTGTAGCACCGCCTACATACCT
CGCTCTGCTAATCCTGTTACCAGTGGCTGCTGCCAGTGGCGATAAGTCGTGTCTTACCGGGTTGGACTCA
AGACGATAGTTACCGGATAAGGCGCAGCGGTCGGGCTGAACGGGGGGTTCGTGCACACAGCCCAGCTTGG
AGCGAACGACCTACACCGAACTGAGATACCTACAGCGTGAGCTATGAGAAAGCGCCACGCTTCCCGAAGG
GAGAAAGGCGGACAGGTATCCGGTAAGCGGCAGGGTCGGAACAGGAGAGCGCACGAGGGAGCTTCCAGGG
GGAAACGCCTGGTATCTTTATAGTCCTGTCGGGTTTCGCCACCTCTGACTTGAGCGTCGATTTTTGTGAT
GCTCGTCAGGGGGGCGGAGCCTATGGAAAAACGCCAGCAACGCGGCCTTTTTACGGTTCCTGGCCTTTTG
CTGGCCTTTTGCTCACATGTTCTTTCCTGCGTTATCCCCTGATTCTGTGGATAACCGTATTACCGCCTTT
GAGTGAGCTGATACCGCTCGCCGCAGCCGAACGACCGAGCGCAGCGAGTCAGTGAGCGAGGAAGCGGAAG
AGCGCCCAATACGCAAACCGCCTCTCCCCGCGCGTTGGCCGATTCATTAATGCAGCTGGCACGACAGGTT
TCCCGACTGGAAAGCGGGCAGTGAGCGCAACGCAATTAATGTGAGTTAGCTCACTCATTAGGCACCCCAG
GCTTTACACTTTATGCTTCCGGCTCGTATGTTGTGTGGAATTGTGAGCGGATAACAATTTCACACAGGAA
ACAGCTATGACCATGATTACGCCAAGCGCGCCCGCCGGGTAACTCACGGGGTATCCATGTCCATTTCTGC
GGCATCCAGCCAGGATACCCGTCCTCGCTGACGTAATATCCCAGCGCCGCACCGCTGTCATTAATCTGCA
CACCGGCACGGCAGTTCCGGCTGTCGCCGGTATTGTTCGGGTTGCTGATGCGCTTCGGGCTGACCATCCG
GAACTGTGTCCGGAAAAGCCGCGACGAACTGGTATCCCAGGTGGCCTGAACGAACAGTTCACCGTTAAAG
GCGTGCATGGCCACACCTTCCCGAATCATCATGGTAAACGTGCGTTTTCGCTCAACGTCAATGCAGCAGC
AGTCATCCTCGGCAAACTCTTTCCATGCCGCTTCAACCTCGCGGGAAAAGGCACGGGCTTCTTCCTCCCC
GATGCCCAGATAGCGCCAGCTTGGGCGATGACTGAGCCGGAAAAAAGACCCGACGATATGATCCTGATGC
AGCTAGATTAACCCTAGAAAGATAGTCTGCGTAAAATTGACGCATGCATTCTTGAAATATTGCTCTCTCT
TTCTAAATAGCGCGAATCCGTCGCTGTGCATTTAGGACATCTCAGTCGCCGCTTGGAGCTCCCGTGAGGC
GTGCTTGTCAATGCGGTAAGTGTCACTGATTTTGAACTATAACGACCGCGTGAGTCAAAATGACGCATGA
TTATCTTTTACGTGACTTTTAAGATTTAACTCATACGATAATTATATTGTTATTTCATGTTCTACTTACG
TGATAACTTATTATATATATATTTTCTTGTTATAGATATCAGGGACAGCCCCCCCCCAAAGCCCCCAGGG
ATGTAATTACGTCCCTCCCCCGCTAGGGGGCAGCAGCGAGCCGCCCGGGGCTCCGCTCCGGTCCGGCGCT
CCCCCCGCATCCCCGAGCCGGCAGCGTGCGGGGACAGCCCGGGCACGGGGAAGGTGGCACGGGATCGCTT
TCCTCTGAACGCTTCTCGCTGCTCTTTGAGCCTGCAGACACCTGGGGGGATACGGGGAAAAAGCCATACC
AATGGGCCCTAAAAAAGGAATCCAGTCAATTCCGGGGCTAAACCTGGCTGCCACTGTTTCTTTAGGGACT
TCGTTCCTGTGAGGACAGGAAACCCTGCAACCTGGTTGACCAGAGCAAGGGATATAAGAACCCAGTTTGG
GAACACTGCTGTTTAAATATTAAACAGGGATGTCTTGTCCCCCGGAAGGGAGACCAGATGAGCTTCTGAT
AGACTAATTGACATCATTTGAGTCAATTCCAGACATGATAAGATACATTGATGAGTTTGGACAAACCACA
ACTAGAATGCAGTGAAAAAAATGCTTTATTTGTGAAATTTGTGATGCTATTGCTTTATTTGTAACCATTA
TAAGCTGCAATAAACAAGTTAACTGATACAAAGGCATTAAAGCAGCGTATCCACATAGCGTAAAAGGAGC
AACATAGTTAAGAATACCAGTCAATCTTTCACAAATTTTGTAATCCAGAGGTTCCTTGGCTTATTCCTTT
GCCCTCGGACGAGTGCTGGGGCGTCGGTTTCCACTATCGGCGAGTACTTCTACACAGCCATCGGTCCAGA
CGGCCGCGCTTCTGCGGGCGATTTGTGTACGCCCGACAGTCCCGGCTCCGGATCGGACGATTGCGTCGCA
TCGACCCTGCGCCCAAGCTGCATCATCGAAATTGCCGTCAACCAAGCTCTGATAGAGTTGGTCAAGACCA
ATGCGGAGCATATACGCCCGGAGCCGCGGCGATCCTGCAAGCTCCGGATGCCTCCGCTCGAAGTAGCGCG
TCTGCTGCTCCATACAAGCCAACCACGGCCTCCAGAAGAAGATGTTGGCGACCTCGTATTGGGAATCCCC
GAACATCGCCTCGCTCCAGTCAATGACCGCTGTTATGCGGCCATTGTCCGTCAGGACATTGTTGGAGCCG
AAATCCGCGTGCACGAGGTGCCGGACTTCGGGGCAGTCCTCGGCCCAAAGCATCAGCTCATCGAGAGCCT
GCGCGACGGACGCACTGACGGTGTCGTCCATCACAGTTTGCCAGTGATACACATGGGGATCAGCAATCGC
GCATATGAAATCACGCCATGTAGTGTATTGACCGATTCCTTGCGGTCCGAATGGGCCGAACCCGCTCGTC
TGGCTAAGATCGGCCGCAGCGATCGCATCCATGGCCTCCGCGACCGGCTGCAGAACAGCGGGCAGTTCGG
TTTCAGGCAGGTCTTGCAACGTGACACCCTGTGCACGGCGGGAGATGCAATAGGTCAGGCTCTCGCTGAA
TTCCCCAATGTCAAGCACTTCCGGAATCGGGAGCGCGGCCGATGCAAAGTGCCGATAAACATAACGATCT
TTGTAGAAACCATCGGCGCAGCTATTTACCCGCAGGACATATCCACGCCCTCCTACATCGAAGCTGAAAG
CACGAGATTCTTCGCCCTCCGAGAGCTGCATCAGGTCGGAGACGCTGTCGAACTTTTCGATCAGAAACTT
CTCGACAGACGTCGCGGTGAGTTCAGGCTTTCCGGATCTATCCATGAATTCAGGGCCGGGATTCTCCTCC
ACGTCACCGCATGTTAGAAGACTTCCTCTGCCCTCCCCGGGGAGCATGTCAAGGTCAAAATCGTCAAGAG
CGTCAGCAGGCAGCATATCAAGGTCAAAGTCGTCAAGGGCATCGGCTGGGAGCATGTCTAAGTCAAAATC
GTCAAGGGCGTCGGTCGGCCCGCCGCTTTCGCACTTTAGCTGTTTCTCCAGGCCACATATGATTAGTTCC
AGGCCGAAAAGGAAGGCAGGTTCGGCTCCCTGCCGGTCGAACAGCTCAATTGCTTGTTTCAGAAGTGGGG
GCATAGAATCGGTGGTAGGTGTCTCTCTTTCCTCTTTTGCTACTTGATGCTCCTGTTCCTCCAATACGCA
GCCCAGTGTAAAGTGGCCCACGGCGGACAGAGCGTACAGTGCGTTCTCCAGGGAGAAGCCTTGCTGACAC
AGGAACGCGAGCTGATTTTCCAGGGTTTCGTACTGTTTCTCTGTTGGGCGGGTGCCGAGATGCACTTTAG
CCCCGTCGCGATGTGAGAGGAGAGCACAGCGGTATGACTTGGCGTTGTTCCGCAGAAAGTCTTGCCATGA
CTCGCCTTCCAGGGGGCAGGAGTGGGTATGATGCCTGTCCAGCATCTCGATTGGCAGGGCATCGAGCAGG
GCCCGCTTGTTCTTCACGTGCCAGTACAGGGTAGGCTGCTCAACTCCCAGCTTTTGAGCGAGTTTCCTTG
TCGTCAGGCCTTCGATACCGACTCCATTGAGTAATTCCAGAGCAGAGTTTATGACTTTGCTCTTGTCCAG
TCTAGACATGGCGGCTCTAGAGTAGGCGCCGGTCACAGCTTAGATCTGTAACGGCGCAGAACAGAAAACG
AAACAAAGACGTAGAGTTGAGCAAGCAGGGTCAGGCAAAGCGTGGAGAGCCGGCTGAGTCTAGGTAGGCT
CCAAGGGAGCGCCGGACAAAGGCCCGGTCTCGACCTGAGCTTTAAACTTACCTAGACGGCGGACGCAGTT
CAGGAGGCACCACAGGCGGGAGGCGGCAGAACGCGACTCAACCGGCGTGGATGGCGGCCTCAGGTAGGGC
GGCGGGCGCGTGAAGGAGAGATGCGAGCCCCTCGAAGCTTCAGCTGTGTTCTGGCGGCAAACCCGTTGCG
AAAAAGAACGTTCACGGCGACTACTGCACTTATATACGGTTCTCCCCCACCCTCGGGAAAAAGGCGGAGC
CAGTACACGACATCACTTTCCCAGTTTACCCCGCGCCACCTTCTCTAGGCACCCGTTCAATTGCCGACCC
CTCCCCCCAACTTCTCGGGGACTGTGGGCGATGTGCGCTCTGCCCACTGACGGGCACCGGAGCGATCGCA
GATCCACTTAGATTTAGCTGGATCCGATTTCGCAGATCTGCTATGGCAGGGCCTGCCGCCCCGACGTTGG
CTGCGAGCCCTGGGCCTTCACCCGAACTTGGGGGGTGGGGTGGGGAAAAGGAAGAAACGCGGGCGTATTG
GCCCCAATGGGGTCTCGGTGGGGTATCGACAGAGTGCCAGCCCTGGGACCGAACCCCGCGTTTATGAACA
AACGACCCAACACCCGTGCGTTTTATTCTGTCTTTTTATTGCCGTCATAGCGCGGGTTCCTTCCGGTATT
GTCTCCTTCCGTGTTTCAGTTAGCCTCCCCCGTTTAAACTCATTACTAACCGGTGGATCCCGGGCCCGCG
GTACCGTCGACTGCAGATGGCTCTGATACAAGCTGTGGTAATCCTCTTTCTCCATGAGGAGTGGCTGCTT
TTCTTCAGGAAGCTGCTTTCTCTTGTGACGACACAGCAAGCTCACAAGCCCTGCCAGCAGGGCAGTGAGG
ACGGCCCCTACCATCGCCGCCCCAAGGAGCCATGACCAGATCCGACTCGCTTGTTCCAAATAGGACTTAA
TGTAGTCTTGAAAAGAGTCTGGGTCTGAATCTTGTAGATAGCTATAGTCATAGCCCAGATCTTTGGATGA
AATAAAGAAATCACCATTTCTGTACAGTGGTATAAAAGGAACCATGTAGGATTCCCGGTTATGTCCAATG
GGTGCATTGGCTTCTGGATAAACTTCTTGAAGAGGACGGTGCCTTCGGAGCCACTGCTCAAAAATACTGT
CAACAAATGCATGGTGAAGAAGGAAGATAGGATCGTTGGCAGATCCCTGTACCTGGGACATTGTTCCATT
CATATAGATGTGCAAGGCATTGTGCATGCTGCTTTGAGAGGCATCCGCTATCCCAGTAAGTGGACTAGCA
AATCCTTCCAGTGTATTTCTAAAGCTGAAATTGGCAGCTTTATCCATGGAACCAGATTCATATTGGGTCA
AACTCAGGCAAAATTCTACATCAGCTGAAGAGGGGAGCCTTGGGGTTCTGGATTTGTCATGGTTTCCAGG
ATTACGCCGTAAAGGTCCCTCGGGCGTTCCATTGCATAAAGACTGATGGCTGTTGTACTCCTCCAATCGG
CTACAGACAATCTGCCAAGAGGAGAAGAATGATGCTGGGCTGAGTAAGTTAGGATTTGTGGGGTGCTGAC
CTCCCATGTACTCATCTGTGCAAATGTCACACTTTTCTGCATCCCGCCAGTCCCAATATGGAATAGTGAA
GTTTTCATCTCCTGTCAGCTTCTGGATTTCTTGTTCCCACCGCAACAAGAAGAGTCTATGCCAAGGCAGA
AAAGCTGGTGCTTCATGGGCAAAATCAATGTCTCTCCAGATTTCATATCCCCCAAGCAGTGCATCCATTG
ACACATAATAATGCATCCAGACAAAGAGGTCATAAATATTGATGTCGTTAAACATGGGTGTTGATCCATT
TTTCATTTGGCCATAGGTCCCTATGGGGATGACATAGTCTGAGCTGATGGTATGCTTTGCTAAAGTGAGG
TAGGCAAAAAATTTGTCCTTCTCTGGGGCACTCAAATCGAAGATGTTTCTTCTCACCAAGAGTCGTCTCT
CTGTGCAGTTTGGTCCCCAAAAGCCAAACTTGCAGTTTCCACAGTTGAATCCCATGAAGTTGCCAGAGCA
CTGGCAGGTCCTATTATAAAAGACGGAAGGCCACGACTCCCGGTCATCCACCCCTGTGAAGGGAAATTGA
GGCCCAAGTGGTGCATTGGACAGAAGGATATTCTGACAGGAACCTCTGCCTGAAAGCTGGCCACAGGGAC
TCCTGTCCCCGCTCCACGGTGGACAGCATTCCTTCTCCATCAGGTTCTTAGAGGAGACACAGGCTCTAGG
GAAATGGCCAGCGGAGGTCTGGAAACTCCACAGCAGGCAGTACAAAACAGCCAGGAGCATTCTTCCCGGA
ATTCGAAGCTTGAGCTCGAGATCTGAGTCCGGTAGCGCTAGCTCTAGACCTTTACGAGGGTAGGAAGTGG
TACGGAAAGTTGGTATAAGACAAAAGTGTTGTGGAATTGCTCCAGGCGATCTGACGGTTCACTAAACGAG
CTCTGCTTTTATAGGCGCCCACCGTACACGCCTAAAGCTTATACGTTCTCTATCACTGATAGGGAGTAAA
CTGGATATACGTTCTCTATCACTGATAGGGAGTAAACTGTAGATACGTTCTCTATCACTGATAGGGAGTA
AACTGGTCATACGTTCTCTATCACTGATAGGGAGTAAACTCCTTATACGTTCTCTATCACTGATAGGGAG
TAAAGTCTGCATACGTTCTCTATCACTGATAGGGAGTAAACTCTTCATACGTTCTCTATCACTGATAGGG
AGTAAACTCGAGGAATTCTTGAAGACGAAAGACTAGTGGCCGTGGAGGCCTTTTCCCCGTATCCCCCCAG
GTGTCTGCAGGCTCAAAGAGCAGCGAGAAGCGTTCAGAGGAAAGCGATCCCGTGCCACCTTCCCCGTGCC
CGGGCTGTCCCCGCACGCTGCCGGCTCGGGGATGCGGGGGGAGCGCCGGACCGGAGCGGAGCCCCGGGCG
GCTCGCTGCTGCCCCCTAGCGGGGGAGGGACGTAATTACATCCCTGGGGGCTTTGGGGGGGGGCTGTCCC
TCATAAAAGTTTTGTTACTTTATAGAAGAAATTTTGAGTTTTTGTTTTTTTTAATAAATAAATAAACATA
AATAAATTGTTTGTTGAATTTATTATTAGTATGTAAGTGTAAATATAATAAAACTTAATATCTATTCAAA
TTAATAAATAAACCTCGATATACAGACCGATAAAACACATGCGTCAATTTTACACATGATTATCTTTAAC
GTACGTCACAATATGATTATCTTTCTAGGGTTAATCTAGCTGCGTGTTCTGCAGCGTGTCGAGCATCTTC
ATCTGCTCCATCACGCTGTAAAACACATTTGCACCGCGAGTCTGCCCGTCCTCCACGGGTTCAAAAACGT
GAATGAACGAGGCGCGCTCACTGGCCGTCGTTTTACAACGTCGTGACTGGGAAAACCCTGGCGTTACCCA
ACTTAATCGCCTTGCAGCACATCCCCCTTTCGCCAGCTGGCGTAATAGCGAAGAGGCCCGCACCGATCGC
CCTTCCCAACAGTTGCGCAGCCTGAATGGCGAATGGG
[124 nt withheld, positions 8088-8211]
C
[91 nt withheld, positions 8213-8303]
A
[49 nt withheld, positions 8305-8353]
CCTTTGACGTTGGAGTCCACGTTCTTT
[37 nt withheld, positions 8381-8417]
ACCCTATCTCGGTCTATTCTTTTGATTTATAAGGGATTTTGCCGATTTCGGCCTATTGGTTAAAAAATGA
GCTGATTTAACAAAAATTTAACGCGAATTTTAACAAAATATTAACGCTTACAATTTAGGTGGCACTTTTC
GGGGAAATGTGCGCGGAACCCCTATTTGTTTATTTTTCTAAATACATTCAAATATGTATCCGCTCATGAG
ACAATAACCCTGATAAATGCTTCAATAATATTGAAAAAGGAAGAGTATGAGTATTCAACATTTCCGTGTC
GCCCTTATTCCCTTTTTTGCGGCATTTTGCCTTCCTGTTTTTGCTCACCCAGAAACGCTGGTGAAAGTAA
AAGATGCTGAAGATCAGTTGGGTGCACGAGTGGGTTACATCGAACTGGATCTCAACAGCGGTAAGATCCT
TGAGAGTTTTCGCCCCGAAGAACGTTTTCCAATGATGAGCACTTTTAAAGTTCTGCTATGTGGCGCGGTA
TTATCCCGTATTGACGCCGGGCAAGAGCAACTCGGTCGCCGCATACACTATTCTCAGAATGACTTGGTTG
AGTACTCACCAGTCACAGAAAAGCATCTTACGGATGGCATGACAGTAAGAGAATTATGCAGTGCTGCCAT
AACCATGAGTGATAACACTGCGGCCAACTTACTTCTGACAACGATCGGAGGACCGAAGGAGCTAACCGCT
TTTTTGCACAACATGGGGGATCATGTAACTCGCCTTGATCGTTGGGAACCGGAGCTGAATGAAGCCATAC
CAAACGACGAGCGTGACACCACGATGCCTGTAGCAATGGCAACAACGTTGCGCAAACTATTAACTGGCGA
ACTACTTACTCTAGCTTCCCGGCAACAATTAATAGACTGGATGGAGGCGGATAAAGTTGCAGGACCACTT
CTGCGCTCGGCCCTTCCGGCTGGCTGGTTTATTGCTGATAAATCTGGAGCCGGTGAGCGTGGGTCTCGCG
GTATCATTGCAGCACTGGGGCCAGATGGTAAGCCCTCCCGTATCGTAGTTATCTACACGACGGGGAGTCA
GGCAACTATGGATGAACGAAATAGACAGATCGCTGAGATAGGTGCCTCACTGATTAAGCATTGGTAACTG
TCAGACCAAGTTTACTCATATATACTTTAGATTGATTTAAAACTTCATTTTTAATTTAAAAGGATCTAGG
TGAAGATCCTTTTTGATAATCTCATGACCAAAATCCCTTAACGTGAGTTTTCGTTCCACTGAGCGTCAGA
CCCCGTAGAAAAGATCAAAGGATCTTC
Features (pLannotate 1.2.2; 25 found; start..end, strand, type, name):
      1..589     +  rep_origin     ori: high-copy-number ColE1/pMB1/pBR322/pUC origin of replication
    772..864     +  CDS            lacI (fragment): lac repressor; lacI; The lac repressor binds to the lac operator to inhibit transcription in E. coli. This inhibition can be relieved by adding lactose or isopropyl-β-D-thiogalactopyranoside (IPTG).
    877..898     +  protein_bind   CAP binding site: CAP binding activates transcription in the presence of cAMP. E. coli catabolite activator protein
    913..943     +  promoter       lac promoter: promoter for the E. coli lac operon
    951..967     +  protein_bind   lac operator: The lac repressor binds to the lac operator to inhibit transcription in E. coli. This inhibition can be relieved by adding lactose or isopropyl-β-D-thiogalactopyranoside (IPTG). lac repressor encoded by lacI
   1005..1472    -  CDS            B (fragment): PORTL_LAMBD - Experimental evidence at protein level: Swiss-Prot protein existence level 1. Forms the portal vertex of the capsid (PubMed:6228056, PubMed:6232391). This portal plays critical roles in head assembly, genome packaging, neck/tail attachment, and genome ejection (Probable). The portal protein multimerizes as a single ring-shaped homododecamer arranged around a central channel (PubMed:6232391). Binds to the terminase subunits to form the packaging machine (PubMed:7799432). From Escherichia phage lambda (Bacteriophage lambda).
   2167..2259    -  ncRNA          G-CSF SLDE: Accession: RF00183 - G-CSF factor stem-loop destabilising element (SLDE)
   2279..2400    -  polyA_signal   SV40 poly(A) signal: SV40 polyadenylation signal
   2404..2503    -  misc_feature   WPRE (fragment): woodchuck hepatitis virus posttranscriptional regulatory element
   2512..3531    -  CDS            HygR: aminoglycoside phosphotransferase from E. coli; aph(4)-Ia; confers resistance to hygromycin
   3612..3722    -  CDS            VP48: 3 tandem repeats of the minimal activation domain of herpes simplex virus VP16 (Cheng et al., 2013)
   3652..4349    -  CDS            rtTA3 (fragment): reverse tetracycline transactivator 3 activates expression from Tet-responsive promoters in the presence of doxycycline
   4383..4651    -  LTR            5' LTR (truncated): truncated 5' long terminal repeat (LTR) from human T-cell leukemia virus (HTLV) type 1
   4664..4875    -  promoter       EF-1α core promoter: core promoter for human elongation factor EF-1α
   4999..5015    +  polyA_signal   bGH poly(A) signal (fragment): bovine growth hormone polyadenylation signal
   5106..5154    -  polyA_signal   HSV TK poly(A) signal: herpes simplex virus thymidine kinase polyadenylation signal (Cole and Stacy, 1985)
   5235..5267    -  misc_feature   MCS (fragment): multiple cloning site
   5264..6850    -  CDS            TYR: TYRO_HUMAN - Experimental evidence at protein level: Swiss-Prot protein existence level 1. This is a copper-containing oxidase that functions in the formation of pigments such as melanins and other polyphenolic compounds (By similarity). Catalyzes the initial and rate limiting step in the cascade of reactions leading to melanin production from tyrosine (By similarity). In addition to hydroxylating tyrosine to DOPA (3,4- dihydroxyphenylalanine), also catalyzes the oxidation of DOPA to DOPA- quinone, and possibly the oxidation of DHI (5,6-dihydroxyindole) to indole-5,6 quinone (By similarity). F
   6859..6902    -  misc_feature   MCS (fragment): multiple cloning site
   6911..7289    -  promoter       TRE3G promoter: 3rd-generation Tet-responsive promoter that can be activated by binding of Tet-On® 3G
   7807..7926    -  CDS            B (fragment): PORTL_LAMBD - Experimental evidence at protein level: Swiss-Prot protein existence level 1. Forms the portal vertex of the capsid (PubMed:6228056, PubMed:6232391). This portal plays critical roles in head assembly, genome packaging, neck/tail attachment, and genome ejection (Probable). The portal protein multimerizes as a single ring-shaped homododecamer arranged around a central channel (PubMed:6232391). Binds to the terminase subunits to form the packaging machine (PubMed:7799432). From Escherichia phage lambda (Bacteriophage lambda).
   7928..8083    +  CDS            lacZα (fragment): LacZα fragment of β-galactosidase; lacZ fragment
   8088..8516    +  rep_origin     f1 ori (sequence partly withheld): f1 bacteriophage origin of replication; arrow indicates direction of (+) strand synthesis
   8569..8673    +  promoter       AmpR promoter: bla
   8674..9534    +  CDS            AmpR: β-lactamase; bla; confers resistance to ampicillin, carbenicillin, and related antibiotics
