[The description below was written by a language model from this plasmid's Addgene catalogue record and pLannotate feature annotations shown in this document.]
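Description:
Pb-TRE3G-TYR-HygR is a roughly 9.7 kb piggyBac transposon plasmid for doxycycline-inducible expression of human tyrosinase (TYR) in mammalian cells. It is maintained in E. coli through a high-copy ColE1/pUC-type origin and an ampicillin resistance gene. It also carries an f1 origin and remnants of a lac promoter/lacZα cloning region from the parental backbone. The automated feature table does not annotate the piggyBac terminal repeats. It does mark two fragments with similarity to the lambda portal protein on either side of the mammalian cassettes, which probably reflect spacer or flanking sequence rather than functional genes. The transposon architecture is therefore known from the catalogue entry rather than from the annotation.

The payload is an all-in-one Tet-On arrangement with two transcription units in the same orientation. The first places the TYR coding sequence, cloned between AgeI and NheI sites, under the third-generation TRE3G Tet-responsive promoter, with an HSV TK polyadenylation signal annotated downstream. The second uses an EF-1α core promoter joined to an HTLV-1 5' LTR fragment to drive constitutive expression of a reverse tetracycline transactivator (annotated as an rtTA3 fragment with VP16-derived activation repeats). This is followed by the hygromycin resistance gene, a short WPRE fragment and an SV40 polyadenylation signal. How the transactivator and HygR are linked is not annotated.

Co-delivery with a piggyBac transposase would typically integrate the cassette into the genome, and hygromycin selects stable cells in which doxycycline switches on TYR. Tyrosinase catalyses the rate-limiting step of melanin synthesis, and the plasmid was deposited with a genetic-screen study of human pigmentation.
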