Addgene plasmid #195508: Pb-TRE3G-TYR-HygR
Purpose: inducible Piggybac vector expressing human TYR CDS with hygromycin selection
Depositing lab: Joanna Wysocka. Depositing organization: Stanford University. Publication: A genome-wide genetic screen uncovers determinants of human pigmentation. Bajpai VK, Swigut T, Mohammed J, Naqvi S, Arreola M, Tycko J, Kim TC, Pritchard JK, Bassik MC, Wysocka J. Science. 2023 Aug 11;381(6658):eade6289. doi: 10.1126/science.ade6289. Epub 2023 Aug 11. PubMed 37561850.
Backbone
  Vector backbone: piggyBac
  Backbone size w/o insert (bp): 8017
  Total vector size (bp): 9705
  Vector type: Mammalian Expression ; piggyBac
  Selectable markers: Hygromycin
Growth in bacteria
  Bacterial resistance: Ampicillin, 100 μg/mL
  Growth temperature: 37°C
  Growth strain: NEB Stable
  Copy number: High Copy
Gene/Insert
  Gene/Insert name: TYR
  Species: H. sapiens (human)
  Insert size (bp): 1688
  Entrez Gene: TYR (a.k.a. ATN, CMM8, OCA1, OCA1A, OCAIA, SHEP3)
  Promoter: TRE
  Cloning method: Restriction Enzyme; 5′ cloning site AgeI (not destroyed); 3′ cloning site NheI (not destroyed)
  Sequencing primers: 5′ cacccgtgcgttttattctg; 3′ atcgcctggagcaattccac
Terms and licenses: Academic/Nonprofit Terms; Industry Terms: Not Available to Industry
How to cite: Pb-TRE3G-TYR-HygR was a gift from Joanna Wysocka (Addgene plasmid # 195508 ; http://n2t.net/addgene:195508 ; RRID:Addgene_195508)
